>Addgene plasmid #168264 | LiPOP1 | addgene full sequence | sequence record 334504 | Addgene NGS Result
CGTTACATAACTTACGGTAAATGGCCCGCCTGGCTGACCGCCCAACGACCCCCGCCCATTGACGTCAATA
ATGACGTATGTTCCCATAGTAACGCCAATAGGGACTTTCCATTGACGTCAATGGGTGGAGTATTTACGGT
AAACTGCCCACTTGGCAGTACATCAAGTGTATCATATGCCAAGTACGCCCCCTATTGACGTCAATGACGG
TAAATGGCCCGCCTGGCATTATGCCCAGTACATGACCTTATGGGACTTTCCTACTTGGCAGTACATCTAC
GTATTAGTCATCGCTATTACCATGGTGATGCGGTTTTGGCAGTACATCAATGGGCGTGGATAGCGGTTTG
ACTCACGGGGATTTCCAAGTCTCCACCCCATTGACGTCAATGGGAGTTTGTTTTGGCACCAAAATCAACG
GGACTTTCCAAAATGTCGTAACAACTCCGCCCCATTGACGCAAATGGGCGGTAGGCGTGTACGGTGGGAG
GTCTATATAAGCAGAGCTGGTTTAGTGAACCGTCAGATCCGCTAGCATGGAAAATTTGAAGCATATTATC
ACCCTTGGCCAGGTCATCGCCGCAGCGTGTGAAGAGATGAAATACTGCAAGAAACAGTGCCGGCGCCTGG
GCCACCGCGTCCTCGGCCTGATCAAGCCTCTGGAGATGCTCCAGGACCAAGGAAAGAGGAGCGTGCCCTC
TGAGAAGTTAACCACAGCCATGAACCGCTTCAAGGCTGCCCTGGAGGAGGCTAATGGGGAGATAGAAAAG
TTCAGCAATAGATCCAATATCTGCAGGTTTCTAACAGCAAGCCAGGACAAAATACTCTTCAAGGACGTGA
ACAGGAAGCTGAGTGATGTCTGGAAGGAGCTCTCGCTGTTACTTCAGGTTGAGCAACGCATGCCTGTTTC
AGGAAGCGGTGCTAGCGGTGGAATGGTGAGCAAGGGCGAGGAGGATAACATGGCCATCATCAAGGAGTTC
ATGCGCTTCAAGGTGCACATGGAGGGCTCCGTGAACGGCCACGAGTTCGAGATCGAGGGCGAGGGCGAGG
GCCGCCCCTACGAGGGCACCCAGACCGCCAAGCTGAAGGTGACCAAGGGTGGCCCCCTGCCCTTCGCCTG
GGACATCCTGTCCCCTCAGTTCATGTACGGCTCCAAGGCCTACGTGAAGCACCCCGCCGACATCCCCGAC
TACTTGAAGCTGTCCTTCCCCGAGGGCTTCAAGTGGGAGCGCGTGATGAACTTCGAGGACGGCGGCGTGG
TGACCGTGACCCAGGACTCCTCCCTGCAGGACGGCGAGTTCATCTACAAGGTGAAGCTGCGCGGCACCAA
CTTCCCCTCCGACGGCCCCGTAATGCAGAAGAAGACCATGGGCTGGGAGGCCTCCTCCGAGCGGATGTAC
CCCGAGGACGGCGCCCTGAAGGGCGAGATCAAGCAGAGGCTGAAGCTGAAGGACGGCGGCCACTACGACG
CTGAGGTCAAGACCACCTACAAGGCCAAGAAGCCCGTGCAGCTGCCCGGCGCCTACAACGTCAACATCAA
GTTGGACATCACCTCCCACAACGAGGACTACACCATCGTGGAACAGTACGAACGCGCCGAGGGCCGCCAC
TCCACCGGCGGCATGGACGAGCTGTACAAGGGTAGCGGACCACCGGTGCGGCCGCATTTAATTAAAATGA
AGATGGACAAAAAGACCATCGTCTGGTTTCGGAGAGATTTGAGAATAGAAGATAATCCCGCGCTCGCCGC
CGCGGCCCACGAGGGTTCCGTCTTCCCCGTTTTCATTTGGTGTCCTGAAGAAGAAGGCCAGTTTTATCCC
GGAAGGGCCTCTAGGTGGTGGATGAAGCAAAGTCTGGCCCATCTTAGCCAGTCACTGAAAGCACTGGGCA
GTGATCTTACCCTGATCAAGACACACAATACCATCTCTGCCATCCTCGACTGCATCAGGGTGACCGGCGC
AACGAAAGTCGTGTTTAACCACCTGTACGATCCAGTTAGTCTGGTGCGCGACCACACTGTGAAGGAGAAG
CTGGTGGAACGGGGGATCAGTGTGCAGAGCTACAACGGGGACCTTCTGTACGAGCCATGGGAGATCTATT
GCGAGAAAGGGAAACCGTTCACCTCCTTCAACAGTTACTGGAAGAAATGTTTGGATATGTCAATAGAGTC
CGTTATGTTGCCCCCTCCCTGGAGACTGATGCCGATTACTGCTGCTGCAGAGGCCATCTGGGCCTGCTCC
ATCGAGGAACTCGGTCTGGAAAATGAAGCAGAAAAGCCAAGCAATGCACTTCTCACTAGAGCCTGGAGCC
CCGGCTGGTCTAATGCCGACAAGCTGCTTAACGAGTTCATCGAAAAACAACTGATTGACTACGCGAAGAA
CTCCAAGAAAGTGGTAGGTAACTCAACTAGCTTGCTCTCTCCATATCTCCATTTTGGCGAGATTTCTGTC
CGCCATGTATTTCAGTGCGCTCGGATGAAACAGATTATCTGGGCTCGCGATAAAAACAGCGAAGGCGAAG
AAAGCGCCGATCTGTTCCTGCGAGGGATCGGACTTCGGGAATACTCCCGGTATATATGTTTCAACTTTCC
ATTCACACACGAGCAGAGTCTGTTGTCCCACCTCAGGTTCTTCCCCTGGGACGCCGATGTCGACAAATTC
AAGGCATGGAGACAGGGAAGGACAGGGTACCCACTCGTGGATGCTGGCATGAGAGAGCTCTGGGCTACAG
GCTGGATGCACAACCGCATCCGGGTAATCGTGTCCTCATTTGCTGTCAAGTTTCTGCTCCTGCCTTGGAA
ATGGGGAATGAAGTACTTTTGGGATACCCTTCTCGACGCCGACTTGGAGTGTGACATTCTGGGATGGCAA
TATATTAGCGGGTCAATTCCTGACGGCCATGAGTTGGACAGGTTGGACAATCCGGCCTTGCAGGGAGCTA
AGTATGATCCCGAAGGAGAGTATATTCGACAGTGGCTCCCCGAGCTGGCCCGACTTCCTACGGAGTGGAT
TCACCATCCTTGGGACGCACCACTGACAGTGCTCAAGGCAAGCGGGGTGGAGCTGGGCACCAATTACGCT
AAGCCTATAGTTGATATAGATACAGCACGCGAGCTGCTGGCTAAAGCGATCTCTCGCACTCGGGAGGCGC
AGATTATGATCGGTGCTGCCTAGGGATCCACCGGATCTAGATAACTGATCATAATCAGCCATACCACATT
TGTAGAGGTTTTACTTGCTTTAAAAAACCTCCCACACCTCCCCCTGAACCTGAAACATAAAATGAATGCA
ATTGTTGTTGTTAACTTGTTTATTGCAGCTTATAATGGTTACAAATAAAGCAATAGCATCACAAATTTCA
CAAATAAAGCATTTTTTTCACTGCATTCTAGTTGTGGTTTGTCCAAACTCATCAATGTATCTTAACGCGT
AAATTGTAAGCGTTAATATTTTGTTAAAATTCGCGTTAAATTTTTGTTAAATCAGCTCATTTTTTAACCA
ATAGGCCGAAATCGGCAAAATCCCTTATAAATCAAAAGAATAGACCGAGATAGGGT
[37 nt withheld, positions 3557-3593]
AAAGAACGTGGACTCCAACGTCAAAGG
[49 nt withheld, positions 3621-3669]
T
[91 nt withheld, positions 3671-3761]
G
[124 nt withheld, positions 3763-3886]
CAGGTGGCACTTTTCGGGGAAATGTGCGCGGAACCCCTATTTGTTTATTTTTCTAAATACATTCAAATAT
GTATCCGCTCATGAGACAATAACCCTGATAAATGCTTCAATAATATTGAAAAAGGAAGAGTCCTGAGGCG
GAAAGAACCAGCTGTGGAATGTGTGTCAGTTAGGGTGTGGAAAGTCCCCAGGCTCCCCAGCAGGCAGAAG
TATGCAAAGCATGCATCTCAATTAGTCAGCAACCAGGTGTGGAAAGTCCCCAGGCTCCCCAGCAGGCAGA
AGTATGCAAAGCATGCATCTCAATTAGTCAGCAACCATAGTCCCGCCCCTAACTCCGCCCATCCCGCCCC
TAACTCCGCCCAGTTCCGCCCATTCTCCGCCCCATGGCTGACTAATTTTTTTTATTTATGCAGAGGCCGA
GGCCGCCTCGGCCTCTGAGCTATTCCAGAAGTAGTGAGGAGGCTTTTTTGGAGGCCTAGGCTTTTGCAAA
GATCGATCAAGAGACAGGATGAGGATCGTTTCGCATGATTGAACAAGATGGATTGCACGCAGGTTCTCCG
GCCGCTTGGGTGGAGAGGCTATTCGGCTATGACTGGGCACAACAGACAATCGGCTGCTCTGATGCCGCCG
TGTTCCGGCTGTCAGCGCAGGGGCGCCCGGTTCTTTTTGTCAAGACCGACCTGTCCGGTGCCCTGAATGA
ACTGCAAGACGAGGCAGCGCGGCTATCGTGGCTGGCCACGACGGGCGTTCCTTGCGCAGCTGTGCTCGAC
GTTGTCACTGAAGCGGGAAGGGACTGGCTGCTATTGGGCGAAGTGCCGGGGCAGGATCTCCTGTCATCTC
ACCTTGCTCCTGCCGAGAAAGTATCCATCATGGCTGATGCAATGCGGCGGCTGCATACGCTTGATCCGGC
TACCTGCCCATTCGACCACCAAGCGAAACATCGCATCGAGCGAGCACGTACTCGGATGGAAGCCGGTCTT
GTCGATCAGGATGATCTGGACGAAGAGCATCAGGGGCTCGCGCCAGCCGAACTGTTCGCCAGGCTCAAGG
CGAGCATGCCCGACGGCGAGGATCTCGTCGTGACCCATGGCGATGCCTGCTTGCCGAATATCATGGTGGA
AAATGGCCGCTTTTCTGGATTCATCGACTGTGGCCGGCTGGGTGTGGCGGACCGCTATCAGGACATAGCG
TTGGCTACCCGTGATATTGCTGAAGAGCTTGGCGGCGAATGGGCTGACCGCTTCCTCGTGCTTTACGGTA
TCGCCGCTCCCGATTCGCAGCGCATCGCCTTCTATCGCCTTCTTGACGAGTTCTTCTGAGCGGGACTCTG
GGGTTCGAAATGACCGACCAAGCGACGCCCAACCTGCCATCACGAGATTTCGATTCCACCGCCGCCTTCT
ATGAAAGGTTGGGCTTCGGAATCGTTTTCCGGGACGCCGGCTGGATGATCCTCCAGCGCGGGGATCTCAT
GCTGGAGTTCTTCGCCCACCCTAGGGGGAGGCTAACTGAAACACGGAAGGAGACAATACCGGAAGGAACC
CGCGCTATGACGGCAATAAAAAGACAGAATAAAACGCACGGTGTTGGGTCGTTTGTTCATAAACGCGGGG
TTCGGTCCCAGGGCTGGCACTCTGTCGATACCCCACCGAGACCCCATTGGGGCCAATACGCCCGCGTTTC
TTCCTTTTCCCCACCCCACCCCCCAAGTTCGGGTGAAGGCCCAGGGCTCGCAGCCAACGTCGGGGCGGCA
GGCCCTGCCATAGCCTCAGGTTACTCATATATACTTTAGATTGATTTAAAACTTCATTTTTAATTTAAAA
GGATCTAGGTGAAGATCCTTTTTGATAATCTCATGACCAAAATCCCTTAACGTGAGTTTTCGTTCCACTG
AGCGTCAGACCCCGTAGAAAAGATCAAAGGATCTTCTTGAGATCCTTTTTTTCTGCGCGTAATCTGCTGC
TTGCAAACAAAAAAACCACCGCTACCAGCGGTGGTTTGTTTGCCGGATCAAGAGCTACCAACTCTTTTTC
CGAAGGTAACTGGCTTCAGCAGAGCGCAGATACCAAATACTGTTCTTCTAGTGTAGCCGTAGTTAGGCCA
CCACTTCAAGAACTCTGTAGCACCGCCTACATACCTCGCTCTGCTAATCCTGTTACCAGTGGCTGCTGCC
AGTGGCGATAAGTCGTGTCTTACCGGGTTGGACTCAAGACGATAGTTACCGGATAAGGCGCAGCGGTCGG
GCTGAACGGGGGGTTCGTGCACACAGCCCAGCTTGGAGCGAACGACCTACACCGAACTGAGATACCTACA
GCGTGAGCTATGAGAAAGCGCCACGCTTCCCGAAGGGAGAAAGGCGGACAGGTATCCGGTAAGCGGCAGG
GTCGGAACAGGAGAGCGCACGAGGGAGCTTCCAGGGGGAAACGCCTGGTATCTTTATAGTCCTGTCGGGT
TTCGCCACCTCTGACTTGAGCGTCGATTTTTGTGATGCTCGTCAGGGGGGCGGAGCCTATGGAAAAACGC
CAGCAACGCGGCCTTTTTACGGTTCCTGGCCTTTTGCTGGCCTTTTGCTCACATGTTCTTTCCTGCGTTA
TCCCCTGATTCTGTGGATAACCGTATTACCGCCATGCATTAGTTATTAATAGTAATCAATTACGGGGTCA
TTAGTTCATAGCCCATATATGGAGTTCCG
Features (pLannotate 1.2.2; 16 found; start..end, strand, type, name):
      1..304     +  enhancer       CMV enhancer: human cytomegalovirus immediate early enhancer
    305..508     +  promoter       CMV promoter: human cytomegalovirus (CMV) immediate early promoter
    537..926     +  CDS            MLKL (fragment): MLKL_HUMAN - Experimental evidence at protein level: Swiss-Prot protein existence level 1. Pseudokinase that plays a key role in TNF-induced necroptosis, a programmed cell death process (PubMed:22265413, PubMed:22265414, PubMed:22421439, PubMed:24316671). Does not have protein kinase activity (PubMed:22265413, PubMed:22265414, PubMed:22421439, PubMed:24316671). Activated following phosphorylation by RIPK3, leading to homotrimerization, localization to the plasma membrane and execution of programmed necrosis characterized by calcium influx and plasma membrane damage (PubMed:22265413, PubMed:222
    933..1640    +  CDS            mCherry: mCherry is a basic (constitutively fluorescent) red fluorescent protein published in 2004, derived from Discosoma sp.. It is reported to be a very rapidly-maturing monomer with low acid sensitivity.
   1677..3170    +  CDS            CRY2 (fragment): CRY2_ARATH - Also known as PHH1 From Arabidopsis thaliana (Mouse-ear cress).
   3196..3280    +  CDS            large T antigen (fragment): large T antigen from SV40 (simian virus 40)
   3303..3424    +  polyA_signal   SV40 poly(A) signal: SV40 polyadenylation signal
   3458..3886    -  rep_origin     f1 ori (sequence partly withheld): f1 bacteriophage origin of replication; arrow indicates direction of (+) strand synthesis
   3913..4017    +  promoter       AmpR promoter: bla
   4019..4376    +  promoter       SV40 promoter: SV40 enhancer and early promoter
   4411..5205    +  CDS            NeoR/KanR: aminoglycoside phosphotransferase from Tn5; aph(3')-II (or nptII); confers resistance to neomycin, kanamycin, and G418 (Geneticin®)
   5226..5378    +  CDS            ble (fragment): BLE_KLEPN - Experimental evidence at protein level: Swiss-Prot protein existence level 1. Binding protein with a strong affinity to the bleomycin family of antibiotics. Binds to CL990; an antimitotic-antibiotic compound. From Klebsiella pneumoniae.
   5437..5484    +  polyA_signal   HSV TK poly(A) signal: herpes simplex virus thymidine kinase polyadenylation signal (Cole and Stacy, 1985)
   5575..5591    -  polyA_signal   bGH poly(A) signal (fragment): bovine growth hormone polyadenylation signal
   5813..6401    +  rep_origin     ori: high-copy-number ColE1/pMB1/pBR322/pUC origin of replication
   6516..6575    +  enhancer       CMV enhancer (fragment): human cytomegalovirus immediate early enhancer
