[The description below was written by a language model from this plasmid's Addgene catalogue record and pLannotate feature annotations shown in this document.]
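Description:
LiPOP1 is a mammalian expression plasmid of about 6.6 kb built on the mCherry2-N1 backbone, designed as a single-component optogenetic tool for light-switchable necroptosis. It replicates in E. coli at high copy from a ColE1/pUC-type origin and also carries an f1 origin. A single Tn5 NeoR/KanR cassette provides both selections. In bacteria it is driven by the bla (AmpR) promoter and gives kanamycin resistance. In mammalian cells it is driven by the SV40 enhancer/early promoter, gives G418 resistance, and is terminated by the HSV TK polyadenylation signal. The short ble, bGH poly(A) and SV40 large T antigen fragments in the annotation look like backbone remnants or incidental matches rather than functional parts.

The payload is one open reading frame under the CMV immediate early enhancer and promoter, ending at an SV40 poly(A) signal. It encodes residues 1–125 of human MLKL, which is the N-terminal portion of the pseudokinase that executes necroptosis by oligomerizing and damaging the plasma membrane. This fragment carries H15A, K16A and R17A substitutions and was inserted at an NheI site. It is fused at its C terminus to the red fluorescent protein mCherry and then to the photolyase homology region (PHR) of Arabidopsis CRY2. CRY2-PHR is generally known to oligomerize reversibly under blue light, so illumination is presumably what clusters the MLKL fragment and triggers its killing activity, bypassing the upstream RIPK3 phosphorylation that normally activates MLKL. The record does not explain why the three alanine substitutions were introduced. mCherry allows expression and localization of the fusion to be followed. The construct is used to induce non-apoptotic cell death in transfected mammalian cells with light.
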