Addgene plasmid #168264: LiPOP1
Purpose: A single-component optogenetic tool for photoswitchable necroptosis
Depositing lab: Yubin Zhou. Depositing organization: Texas A&M University. Publication: Optogenetic Control of Non-Apoptotic Cell Death. He L, Huang Z, Huang K, Chen R, Nguyen NT, Wang R, Cai X, Huang Z, Siwko S, Walker JR, Han G, Zhou Y, Jing J. Adv Sci (Weinh). 2021 May 6;8(13):2100424. doi: 10.1002/advs.202100424. eCollection 2021 Jul. PubMed 34540558.
Backbone
  Vector backbone: mCherry2-N1
  Backbone manufacturer: Addgene
  Backbone size w/o insert (bp): 4750
  Total vector size (bp): 6600
  Vector type: Mammalian Expression
  Selectable markers: Neomycin (select with G418)
Growth in bacteria
  Bacterial resistance: Kanamycin, 50 μg/mL
  Growth temperature: 37°C
  Growth strain: DH5alpha
  Copy number: High Copy
Gene/Insert
  Gene/Insert name: MLKL(1-125)
  Species: H. sapiens (human)
  Mutation: H15A, K16A, R17A
  GenBank ID: NM_152649.3
  Entrez Gene: MLKL (a.k.a. hMLKL)
  Promoter: CMV
  Tag / fusion protein: mCherry, CRY2-PHR (C terminal on insert)
  Cloning method: Restriction Enzyme; 5′ cloning site NheI (not destroyed); 3′ cloning site NheI (not destroyed)
  Sequencing primers: 5′ CMV-For; 3′ Sv40pA-R
Terms and licenses: Academic/Nonprofit Terms; Industry Terms: Not Available to Industry
How to cite: LiPOP1 was a gift from Yubin Zhou (Addgene plasmid # 168264 ; http://n2t.net/addgene:168264 ; RRID:Addgene_168264)
